Addgene plasmid #234747: mRuby2-MOA
Purpose: Mammalian expression of mitochondria marker mRuby2-MOA
Depositing lab: Nevin Lambert. Depositing organization: Augusta University. Publication: Visualization of endogenous G proteins on endosomes and other organelles. Jang W, Senarath K, Feinberg G, Lu S, Lambert NA. Elife. 2024 Nov 8;13:RP97033. doi: 10.7554/eLife.97033. PubMed 39514269.
Backbone
  Vector backbone: pmRuby2-C1
  Vector type: Mammalian Expression
Growth in bacteria
  Bacterial resistance: Kanamycin, 50 μg/mL
  Growth temperature: 37°C
  Growth strain: DH5alpha
  Copy number: High Copy
Gene/Insert
  Gene/Insert name: mRuby2-MOA
  Species: Synthetic
  Promoter: CMV
  Cloning method: Ligation Independent Cloning
Terms and licenses: Academic/Nonprofit Terms; Industry Terms: Not Available to Industry
How to cite: mRuby2-MOA was a gift from Nevin Lambert (Addgene plasmid # 234747 ; http://n2t.net/addgene:234747 ; RRID:Addgene_234747)
