[The description below was written by a language model from this plasmid's Addgene catalogue record and pLannotate feature annotations shown in this document.]
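Description:
mRuby2-MOA is a 4.8 kb mammalian expression plasmid built on the pmRuby2-C1 backbone, designed to label mitochondria with a red fluorescent marker. It is propagated in E. coli at high copy from a ColE1/pUC-type origin and selected with kanamycin. The resistance cassette is the dual-purpose NeoR/KanR gene (Tn5 aminoglycoside phosphotransferase), which is preceded by both a bacterial bla-type promoter and the SV40 enhancer/early promoter and followed by the HSV TK polyadenylation signal. The same gene can therefore provide G418 selection in mammalian cells. An f1 phage origin is also present, a standard feature of this vector family. The short ble, large T antigen and bGH poly(A) fragments in the annotation appear to be backbone remnants or partial matches rather than functional elements.

The payload is a single fusion open reading frame driven by the human cytomegalovirus immediate-early enhancer and promoter and terminated by the SV40 polyadenylation signal. mRuby2, a constitutively fluorescent red protein derived from Entacmaea quadricolor, sits at the N-terminus. It is followed by a residual stretch of the multiple cloning site acting as a linker, and then by a short fragment (about 114 nt) that the annotation matches to human monoamine oxidase A. The record does not say which part of the enzyme this is. Its small size and C-terminal placement fit a membrane-anchoring targeting sequence rather than a catalytic domain, which agrees with the stated purpose as a mitochondria marker. The insert is listed as synthetic and was assembled by ligation-independent cloning.

The plasmid is used for transfection into mammalian cells as a red organelle reference marker in fluorescence imaging. The associated work concerned visualizing endogenous G proteins on endosomes and other organelles, where such a marker helps identify compartments by colocalization.
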