Features (pLannotate 1.2.2; 15 found; start..end, strand, type, name):
      1..589     +  rep_origin     ori: high-copy-number ColE1/pMB1/pBR322/pUC origin of replication
    764..1067    +  enhancer       CMV enhancer: human cytomegalovirus immediate early enhancer
   1068..1271    +  promoter       CMV promoter: human cytomegalovirus (CMV) immediate early promoter
   1316..2026    +  CDS            mRuby2: mRuby2 is a basic (constitutively fluorescent) red fluorescent protein published in 2012, derived from Entacmaea quadricolor. It has moderate acid sensitivity.
   2027..2061    +  misc_feature   MCS (fragment): multiple cloning site
   2075..2188    +  CDS            MAOA (fragment): AOFA_HUMAN - Experimental evidence at protein level: Swiss-Prot protein existence level 1. Catalyzes the oxidative deamination of biogenic and xenobiotic amines and has important functions in the metabolism of neuroactive and vasoactive amines in the central nervous system and peripheral tissues. MAOA preferentially oxidizes biogenic amines such as 5-hydroxytryptamine (5-HT), norepinephrine and epinephrine. From Homo sapiens (Human).
   2214..2298    +  CDS            large T antigen (fragment): large T antigen from SV40 (simian virus 40)
   2321..2442    +  polyA_signal   SV40 poly(A) signal: SV40 polyadenylation signal
   2476..2904    -  rep_origin     f1 ori (sequence partly withheld): f1 bacteriophage origin of replication; arrow indicates direction of (+) strand synthesis
   2931..3035    +  promoter       AmpR promoter: bla
   3037..3394    +  promoter       SV40 promoter: SV40 enhancer and early promoter
   3429..4223    +  CDS            NeoR/KanR: aminoglycoside phosphotransferase from Tn5; aph(3')-II (or nptII); confers resistance to neomycin, kanamycin, and G418 (Geneticin®)
   4244..4396    +  CDS            ble (fragment): BLE_KLEPN - Experimental evidence at protein level: Swiss-Prot protein existence level 1. Binding protein with a strong affinity to the bleomycin family of antibiotics. Binds to CL990; an antimitotic-antibiotic compound. From Klebsiella pneumoniae.
   4455..4502    +  polyA_signal   HSV TK poly(A) signal: herpes simplex virus thymidine kinase polyadenylation signal (Cole and Stacy, 1985)
   4593..4609    -  polyA_signal   bGH poly(A) signal (fragment): bovine growth hormone polyadenylation signal
>Addgene plasmid #234747 | mRuby2-MOA | addgene full sequence | sequence record 467794 | Addgene NGS Result
TTGAGATCCTTTTTTTCTGCGCGTAATCTGCTGCTTGCAAACAAAAAAACCACCGCTACCAGCGGTGGTT
TGTTTGCCGGATCAAGAGCTACCAACTCTTTTTCCGAAGGTAACTGGCTTCAGCAGAGCGCAGATACCAA
ATACTGTTCTTCTAGTGTAGCCGTAGTTAGGCCACCACTTCAAGAACTCTGTATCACCGCCTACATACCT
CGCTCTGCTAATCCTGTTACCAGTGGCTGCTGCCAGTGGCGATAAGTCGTGTCTTACCGGGTTGGACTCA
AGACGATAGTTACCGGATAAGGCGCAGCGGTCGGGCTGAACGGGGGGTTCGTGCACACAGCCCAGCTTGG
AGCGAACGACCTACACCGAACTGAGATACCTACAGCGTGAGCTATGAGAAAGCGCCACGCTTCCCGAAGG
GAGAAAGGCGGACAGGTATCCGGTAAGCGGCAGGGTCGGAACAGGAGAGCGCACGAGGGAGCTTCCAGGG
GGAAACGCCTGGTATCTTTATAGTCCTGTCGGGTTTCGCCACCTCTGACTTGAGCGTCGATTTTTGTGAT
GCTCGTCAGGGGGGCGGAGCCTATGGAAAAACGCCAGCAACGCGGCCTTTTTACGGTTCCTGGCCTTTTG
CTGGCCTTTTGCTCACATGTTCTTTCCTGCGTTATCCCCTGATTCTGTGGATAACCGTATTACCGCCATG
CATTAGTTATTAATAGTAATCAATTACGGGGTCATTAGTTCATAGCCCATATATGGAGTTCCGCGTTACA
TAACTTACGGTAAATGGCCCGCCTGGCTGACCGCCCAACGACCCCCGCCCATTGACGTCAATAATGACGT
ATGTTCCCATAGTAACGCCAATAGGGACTTTCCATTGACGTCAATGGGTGGAGTATTTACGGTAAACTGC
CCACTTGGCAGTACATCAAGTGTATCATATGCCAAGTACGCCCCCTATTGACGTCAATGACGGTAAATGG
CCCGCCTGGCATTATGCCCAGTACATGACCTTATGGGACTTTCCTACTTGGCAGTACATCTACGTATTAG
TCATCGCTATTACCATGGTGATGCGGTTTTGGCAGTACATCAATGGGCGTGGATAGCGGTTTGACTCACG
GGGATTTCCAAGTCTCCACCCCATTGACGTCAATGGGAGTTTGTTTTGGCACCAAAATCAACGGGACTTT
CCAAAATGTCGTAACAACTCCGCCCCATTGACGCAAATGGGCGGTAGGCGTGTACGGTGGGAGGTCTATA
TAAGCAGAGCTGGTTTAGTGAACCGTCAGATCCGCTAGCGCTACCGGTCGCCACCATGGTGTCTAAGGGC
GAAGAGCTGATCAAGGAAAATATGCGTATGAAGGTGGTCATGGAAGGTTCGGTCAACGGCCACCAATTCA
AATGCACAGGTGAAGGAGAAGGCAATCCGTACATGGGAACTCAAACCATGAGGATCAAAGTCATCGAGGG
AGGACCCCTGCCATTTGCCTTTGACATTCTTGCCACGTCGTTCATGTATGGCAGCCGTACTTTTATCAAG
TACCCGAAAGGCATTCCTGATTTCTTTAAACAGTCCTTTCCTGAGGGTTTTACTTGGGAAAGAGTTACGA
GATACGAAGATGGTGGAGTCGTCACCGTCATGCAGGACACCAGCCTTGAGGATGGCTGTCTCGTTTACCA
CGTCCAAGTCAGAGGGGTAAACTTTCCCTCCAATGGTCCCGTGATGCAGAAGAAGACCAAGGGTTGGGAG
CCTAATACAGAGATGATGTATCCAGCAGATGGTGGTCTGAGGGGATACACTCATATGGCACTGAAAGTTG
ATGGTGGTGGCCATCTGTCTTGCTCTTTCGTAACAACTTACAGGTCAAAAAAGACCGTCGGGAACATCAA
GATGCCCGGTATCCATGCCGTTGATCACCGCCTGGAAAGGTTAGAGGAAAGTGACAATGAAATGTTCGTA
GTACAACGCGAACACGCAGTTGCCAAGTTCGCCGGGCTTGGTGGTGGGATGGACGAGCTGTACAAGTCCG
GACTCAGATCTCGAGCTCAAGCTTCGAATTCGAGTGCTGGTGGTTTCTGGGAAAGGAACCTGCCCTCTGT
TTCTGGCCTGCTGAAGATCATTGGATTTTCCACATCAGTAACTGCCCTGGGGTTTGTGCTGTACAAATAC
AAGCTCCTGCCACGGTCTTGAGGATCCACCGGATCTAGATAACTGATCATAATCAGCCATACCACATTTG
TAGAGGTTTTACTTGCTTTAAAAAACCTCCCACACCTCCCCCTGAACCTGAAACATAAAATGAATGCAAT
TGTTGTTGTTAACTTGTTTATTGCAGCTTATAATGGTTACAAATAAAGCAATAGCATCACAAATTTCACA
AATAAAGCATTTTTTTCACTGCATTCTAGTTGTGGTTTGTCCAAACTCATCAATGTATCTTAAGGCGTAA
ATTGTAAGCGTTAATATTTTGTTAAAATTCGCGTTAAATTTTTGTTAAATCAGCTCATTTTTTAACCAAT
AGGCCGAAATCGGCAAAATCCCTTATAAATCAAAAGAATAGACCGAGATAGGGT
[37 nt withheld, positions 2575-2611]
AAAGAACGTGGACTCCAACGTCAAAGG
[49 nt withheld, positions 2639-2687]
T
[91 nt withheld, positions 2689-2779]
G
[124 nt withheld, positions 2781-2904]
CAGGTGGCACTTTTCGGGGAAATGTGCGCGGAACCCCTATTTGTTTATTTTTCTAAATACATTCAAATAT
GTATCCGCTCATGAGACAATAACCCTGATAAATGCTTCAATAATATTGAAAAAGGAAGAGTCCTGAGGCG
GAAAGAACCAGCTGTGGAATGTGTGTCAGTTAGGGTGTGGAAAGTCCCCAGGCTCCCCAGCAGGCAGAAG
TATGCAAAGCATGCATCTCAATTAGTCAGCAACCAGGTGTGGAAAGTCCCCAGGCTCCCCAGCAGGCAGA
AGTATGCAAAGCATGCATCTCAATTAGTCAGCAACCATAGTCCCGCCCCTAACTCCGCCCATCCCGCCCC
TAACTCCGCCCAGTTCCGCCCATTCTCCGCCCCATGGCTGACTAATTTTTTTTATTTATGCAGAGGCCGA
GGCCGCCTCGGCCTCTGAGCTATTCCAGAAGTAGTGAGGAGGCTTTTTTGGAGGCCTAGGCTTTTGCAAA
GATCGATCAAGAGACAGGATGAGGATCGTTTCGCATGATTGAACAAGATGGATTGCACGCAGGTTCTCCG
GCCGCTTGGGTGGAGAGGCTATTCGGCTATGACTGGGCACAACAGACAATCGGCTGCTCTGATGCCGCCG
TGTTCCGGCTGTCAGCGCAGGGGCGCCCGGTTCTTTTTGTCAAGACCGACCTGTCCGGTGCCCTGAATGA
ACTGCAAGACGAGGCAGCGCGGCTATCGTGGCTGGCCACGACGGGCGTTCCTTGCGCAGCTGTGCTCGAC
GTTGTCACTGAAGCGGGAAGGGACTGGCTGCTATTGGGCGAAGTGCCGGGGCAGGATCTCCTGTCATCTC
ACCTTGCTCCTGCCGAGAAAGTATCCATCATGGCTGATGCAATGCGGCGGCTGCATACGCTTGATCCGGC
TACCTGCCCATTCGACCACCAAGCGAAACATCGCATCGAGCGAGCACGTACTCGGATGGAAGCCGGTCTT
GTCGATCAGGATGATCTGGACGAAGAGCATCAGGGGCTCGCGCCAGCCGAACTGTTCGCCAGGCTCAAGG
CGAGCATGCCCGACGGCGAGGATCTCGTCGTGACCCATGGCGATGCCTGCTTGCCGAATATCATGGTGGA
AAATGGCCGCTTTTCTGGATTCATCGACTGTGGCCGGCTGGGTGTGGCGGACCGCTATCAGGACATAGCG
TTGGCTACCCGTGATATTGCTGAAGAGCTTGGCGGCGAATGGGCTGACCGCTTCCTCGTGCTTTACGGTA
TCGCCGCTCCCGATTCGCAGCGCATCGCCTTCTATCGCCTTCTTGACGAGTTCTTCTGAGCGGGACTCTG
GGGTTCGAAATGACCGACCAAGCGACGCCCAACCTGCCATCACGAGATTTCGATTCCACCGCCGCCTTCT
ATGAAAGGTTGGGCTTCGGAATCGTTTTCCGGGACGCCGGCTGGATGATCCTCCAGCGCGGGGATCTCAT
GCTGGAGTTCTTCGCCCACCCTAGGGGGAGGCTAACTGAAACACGGAAGGAGACAATACCGGAAGGAACC
CGCGCTATGACGGCAATAAAAAGACAGAATAAAACGCACGGTGTTGGGTCGTTTGTTCATAAACGCGGGG
TTCGGTCCCAGGGCTGGCACTCTGTCGATACCCCACCGAGACCCCATTGGGGCCAATACGCCCGCGTTTC
TTCCTTTTCCCCACCCCACCCCCCAAGTTCGGGTGAAGGCCCAGGGCTCGCAGCCAACGTCGGGGCGGCA
GGCCCTGCCATAGCCTCAGGTTACTCATATATACTTTAGATTGATTTAAAACTTCATTTTTAATTTAAAA
GGATCTAGGTGAAGATCCTTTTTGATAATCTCATGACCAAAATCCCTTAACGTGAGTTTTCGTTCCACTG
AGCGTCAGACCCCGTAGAAAAGATCAAAGGATCTTC
